Addgene plasmid #224057: AiP12371 - pAAV-AiE0532h-minBG-SYFP2-WPRE3-BGHpA (Alias: CN2371)
Purpose: AiE0532h is an enhancer sequence, designed to drive AAV-mediated transgene expression in cortical Sst+ neurons (note BNST)
Depositing lab: Allen Institute for Brain Science & Jonathan Ting. Depositing organization: Allen Institute. Publication: A suite of enhancer AAVs and transgenic mouse lines for genetic access to cortical cell types. Ben-Simon Y, Hooper M, Narayan S, Daigle TL, Dwivedi D, Way SW, Oster A, Stafford DA, Mich JK, Taormina MJ, Martinez RA, Opitz-Araya X, Roth JR, Alexander JR, Allen S, Amster A, Arbuckle J, Ayala A, Baker PM, Bakken TE, Barcelli T, Barta S, Bendrick J, Bertagnolli D, Bielstein C, Bishwakarma P, Bowlus J, Boyer G, Brouner K, Casian B, Casper T, Chakka AB, Chakrabarty R, Chance RK, Chavan S, Clark M, Colbert K, Collman F, Daniel S, Departee M, DiValentin P, Donadio N, Dotson N, Egdorf T, Fliss T, Gabitto M, Garcia J, Gary A, Gasperini M, Gloe J, Goldy J, Gore BB, Graybuck L, Greisman N, Haeseleer F, Halterman C, Haradon Z, Hastings SD, Helback O, Ho W, Hockemeyer D, Huang C, Huff S, Hunker A, Johansen N, Jones D, Juneau Z, Kalmbach B, Kannan M, Khem S, Kussick E, Kutsal R, Larsen R, Lee C, Lee AY, Leibly M, Lenz GH, Li S, Liang E, Lusk N, Madigan Z, Malloy J, Malone J, McCue R, Melchor J, Mollenkopf T, Moosman S, Morin E, Newman D, Ng L, Ngo K, Omstead V, Otto S, Oyama A, Pena N, Pham T, Phillips E, Pom CA, Potekhina L, Ransford S, Ray PL, Rette D, Reynoldson C, Rimorin C, Rocha D, Ruiz A, Sanchez REA, Sawyer L, Sedeno-Cortes A, Sevigny JP, Shapovalova N, Shepard N, Shulga L, Sigler AR, Siverts L, Soliman S, Somasundaram S, Staats B, Stewart K, Szelenyi E, Tieu M, Trader C, Tran A, van Velthoven CTJ, Walker M, Wang Y, Weed N, Wirthlin M, Wood T, Wynalda B, Yao Z, Zhou T, Ariza J, Dee N, Reding M, Ronellenfitch K, Mufti S, Sunkin SM, Smith KA, Esposito L, Waters J, Thyagarajan B, Yao S, Lein ES, Zeng H, Levi BP, Ngai J, Ting JT, Tasic B. Cell. 2025 May 16:S0092-8674(25)00513-6. doi: 10.1016/j.cell.2025.05.002. PubMed 40403729.
Backbone
  Vector backbone: pAAV
  Vector type: AAV
Growth in bacteria
  Bacterial resistance: Ampicillin, 100 μg/mL
  Growth temperature: 30°C
  Growth strain: NEB Stable
  Copy number: High Copy
Gene/Insert
  Gene/Insert name: SYFP2
  Species: Synthetic
  Mutation: NA
  Promoter: minBG
  Cloning method: Other
Terms and licenses: Academic/Nonprofit Terms; Industry Terms: Not Available to Industry
Depositor comments: Cloning Method: RE Cloning
How to cite: AiP12371 - pAAV-AiE0532h-minBG-SYFP2-WPRE3-BGHpA (Alias: CN2371) was a gift from Allen Institute for Brain Science & Jonathan Ting (Addgene plasmid # 224057 ; http://n2t.net/addgene:224057 ; RRID:Addgene_224057)
