[The description below was written by a language model from this plasmid's Addgene catalogue record and pLannotate feature annotations shown in this document.]
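Description:
AiP12371 - pAAV-AiE0532h-minBG-SYFP2-WPRE3-BGHpA (alias CN2371) is an AAV transfer plasmid of about 4.7 kb, built on a pAAV backbone for packaging a reporter genome into recombinant adeno-associated virus. In bacteria it is maintained by a high-copy ColE1/pUC-type origin and selected with ampicillin through the β-lactamase gene and its native promoter. An f1 phage origin and short remnants of pBR322 bom and rop sequences are also present in the backbone. The expression cassette is flanked by AAV2 inverted terminal repeats, which provide the cis signals for genome replication and encapsidation. The right ITR is annotated in full, whereas only short fragments of the left ITR were detected, which is common for these repeat-rich, structured elements in sequencing-based annotation.

The payload is an enhancer-driven fluorescent reporter. AiE0532h, a candidate cell-type-specific enhancer, sits upstream of the minimal beta-globin promoter (minBG). The minimal promoter has little activity on its own, so transcription depends on the enhancer. Neither element is annotated in the feature table, but the unannotated stretch between the left ITR and the coding sequence is where the name places them. They drive SYFP2, a rapidly maturing monomeric yellow fluorescent protein derived from Aequorea victoria. Downstream is WPRE3, a shortened woodchuck hepatitis virus posttranscriptional element (detected as two WPRE fragments) that boosts transcript expression while saving packaging space, followed by the bovine growth hormone polyadenylation signal. According to the record, the enhancer is intended to direct AAV-mediated transgene expression to cortical Sst+ neurons, with a depositor note pointing to the BNST. The construct serves to label and evaluate this population as part of a larger enhancer AAV toolkit for cortical cell types.
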