Features (pLannotate 1.2.2; 14 found; start..end, strand, type, name):
     12..39      +  repeat_region  AAV2 ITR (fragment): inverted terminal repeat of adeno-associated virus serotype 2 inverted
     68..95      +  repeat_region  AAV2 ITR (fragment): inverted terminal repeat of adeno-associated virus serotype 2 inverted
    718..1434    +  CDS            SYFP2: SYFP2 is a basic (constitutively fluorescent) yellow fluorescent protein published in 2006, derived from Aequorea victoria. It is reported to be a very rapidly-maturing monomer with moderate acid sensitivity.
   1474..1631    +  misc_feature   WPRE (fragment): woodchuck hepatitis virus posttranscriptional regulatory element
   1637..1717    +  misc_feature   WPRE (fragment): woodchuck hepatitis virus posttranscriptional regulatory element
   1734..1845    +  polyA_signal   bGH poly(A) signal: bovine growth hormone polyadenylation signal
   1963..2103    +  repeat_region  AAV2 ITR: inverted terminal repeat of adeno-associated virus serotype 2 inverted
   2108..2159    -  misc_feature   bom (fragment): basis of mobility region from pBR322
   2178..2633    +  rep_origin     f1 ori (sequence partly withheld): f1 bacteriophage origin of replication; arrow indicates direction of (+) strand synthesis
   2634..2683    -  misc_feature   bom (fragment): basis of mobility region from pBR322
   2785..2820    -  CDS            rop (fragment): Rop protein, which maintains plasmids at low copy number; rop
   2915..3019    +  promoter       AmpR promoter: bla
   3020..3880    +  CDS            AmpR: β-lactamase; bla; confers resistance to ampicillin, carbenicillin, and related antibiotics
   4051..4639    +  rep_origin     ori: high-copy-number ColE1/pMB1/pBR322/pUC origin of replication
>Addgene plasmid #224057 | AiP12371 - pAAV-AiE0532h-minBG-SYFP2-WPRE3-BGHpA (Alias: CN2371) | addgene full sequence | sequence record 449524 | Addgene NGS Result
CCTGCAGGCAGCTGCGCGCTCGCTCGCTCACTGAGGCCGCCCGGGCGTCGGGCGACCTTTGGTCGCCCGG
CCTCAGTGAGCGAGCGAGCGCGCAGAGAGGGAGTGGCCAACTCCATCACTAGGGGTTCCTGCGGCCGCAC
GCGTTGCTGCTAAAAGAACCAACTCTTATAGCTCAGCCATCGTTTCTTTAGTTCCTACCTAATGGAGATG
GGTTATAAACTTCCCAGCATGGAGGAAGGACTTTCTATTGTCTGAAGCCCATTGAGAAAGTCTTATTCAT
TTCTCTGCAAGCAGATGTCTTCAACACCTGAAACACCACAGAATTCTTTTGAGTGTTACTTGTGCTCAGA
TGATTCATGTTTAATGAGTACCTCACCAAAGATGGCTCCATTGATTTACAATGGTTATGATGAGATATGA
ATTCAATTCAGTCTTGGAGTTTTGACCTATATGAGTCAATGTGTTCAGTACTTCTTGCCATGCAAACAAA
AAAACAACTGGATGACATAGATGATGTAACATCTAGATTTTAATCTAAAACATAGATTCAAATCAGAAGG
ATTTTTTCACTGGAATTCACTATTGAGCAAAGTAAAGGTTGCCTTTTATTGACACACTGAGCTCGGGCTG
GGCATAAAAGTCAGGGCAGAGCCATCTATTGCTTACATTTGCTTCTGGGATCCAGATCTTTCGAAGCTAG
CGCTACCGGTCGCCACCATGGTGAGCAAGGGCGAGGAGCTGTTCACCGGGGTGGTGCCCATCCTGGTCGA
GCTGGACGGCGACGTAAACGGCCACAAGTTCAGCGTGTCCGGCGAGGGCGAGGGCGATGCCACCTACGGC
AAGCTGACCCTGAAGCTGATCTGCACCACCGGCAAGCTGCCCGTGCCCTGGCCCACCCTCGTGACCACCC
TGGGCTACGGCGTGCAGTGCTTCGCCCGCTACCCCGACCACATGAAGCAGCACGACTTCTTCAAGTCCGC
CATGCCCGAAGGCTACGTCCAGGAGCGCACCATCTTCTTCAAGGACGACGGCAACTACAAGACCCGCGCC
GAGGTGAAGTTCGAGGGCGACACCCTGGTGAACCGCATCGAGCTGAAGGGCATCGACTTCAAGGAGGACG
GCAACATCCTGGGGCACAAGCTGGAGTACAACTACAACAGCCACAACGTCTATATCACCGCCGACAAGCA
GAAGAACGGCATCAAGGCCAACTTCAAGATCCGCCACAACATCGAGGACGGCGGCGTGCAGCTCGCCGAC
CACTACCAGCAGAACACCCCCATCGGCGACGGCCCCGTGCTGCTGCCCGACAACCACTACCTGAGCTACC
AGTCCAAGCTGAGCAAAGACCCCAACGAGAAGCGCGATCACATGGTCCTGCTGGAGTTCGTGACCGCCGC
CGGGATCACTCTCGGCATGGACGAGCTGTACAAGTAAGTCGACGGCGCGCCGCGGCCGCGAATTCGATAT
CATAATCAACCTCTGGATTACAAAATTTGTGAAAGATTGACTGGTATTCTTAACTATGTTGCTCCTTTTA
CGCTATGTGGATACGCTGCTTTAATGCCTTTGTATCATGCTATTGCTTCCCGTATGGCTTTCATTTTCTC
CTCCTTGTATAAATCCTGGTTAGTTCTTGCCACGGCGGAACTCATCGCCGCCTGCCTTGCCCGCTGCTGG
ACAGGGGCTCGGCTGTTGGGCACTGACAATTCCGTGGCTCGAGAGATCTTCGACTGTGCCTTCTAGTTGC
CAGCCATCTGTTGTTTGCCCCTCCCCCGTGCCTTCCTTGACCCTGGAAGGTGCCACTCCCACTGTCCTTT
CCTAATAAAATGAGGAAATTGCATCGCATTGTCTGAGTAGGTGTCATTCTATTCTGGGGGGTGGGGTGGG
GCAGGACAGCAAGGGGGAGGATTGGGAAGACAATAGCAGGCATGAGATCTCACGTGCGGACCGAGCGGCC
GCAGGAACCCCTAGTGATGGAGTTGGCCACTCCCTCTCTGCGCGCTCGCTCGCTCACTGAGGCCGGGCGA
CCAAAGGTCGCCCGACGCCCGGGCTTTGCCCGGGCGGCCTCAGTGAGCGAGCGAGCGCGCAGCTGCCTGC
AGGGGCGCCTGATGCGGTATTTTCTCCTTACGCATCTGTGCGGTATTTCACACCGCATA
[95 nt withheld, positions 2160-2254]
T
[46 nt withheld, positions 2256-2301]
C
[141 nt withheld, positions 2303-2443]
CCTTTGACGTTGGAGTCCACGTTCTTT
[37 nt withheld, positions 2471-2507]
ACTCTATCTCGGGCTATTCTTTTGATTTATAAGGGATTTTGCCGATTTCGGTCTATTGGTTAAAAAATGA
GCTGATTTAACAAAAATTTAACGCGAATTTTAACAAAATATTAACGTTTACAATTTTATGGTGCACTCTC
AGTACAATCTGCTCTGATGCCGCATAGTTAAGCCAGCCCCGACACCCGCCAACACCCGCTGACGCGCCCT
GACGGGCTTGTCTGCTCCCGGCATCCGCTTACAGACAAGCTGTGACCGTCTCCGGGAGCTGCATGTGTCA
GAGGTTTTCACCGTCATCACCGAAACGCGCGAGACGAAAGGGCCTCGTGATACGCCTATTTTTATAGGTT
AATGTCATGATAATAATGGTTTCTTAGACGTCAGGTGGCACTTTTCGGGGAAATGTGCGCGGAACCCCTA
TTTGTTTATTTTTCTAAATACATTCAAATATGTATCCGCTCATGAGACAATAACCCTGATAAATGCTTCA
ATAATATTGAAAAAGGAAGAGTATGAGTATTCAACATTTCCGTGTCGCCCTTATTCCCTTTTTTGCGGCA
TTTTGCCTTCCTGTTTTTGCTCACCCAGAAACGCTGGTGAAAGTAAAAGATGCTGAAGATCAGTTGGGTG
CACGAGTGGGTTACATCGAACTGGATCTCAACAGCGGTAAGATCCTTGAGAGTTTTCGCCCCGAAGAACG
TTTTCCAATGATGAGCACTTTTAAAGTTCTGCTATGTGGCGCGGTATTATCCCGTATTGACGCCGGGCAA
GAGCAACTCGGTCGCCGCATACACTATTCTCAGAATGACTTGGTTGAGTACTCACCAGTCACAGAAAAGC
ATCTTACGGATGGCATGACAGTAAGAGAATTATGCAGTGCTGCCATAACCATGAGTGATAACACTGCGGC
CAACTTACTTCTGACAACGATCGGAGGACCGAAGGAGCTAACCGCTTTTTTGCACAACATGGGGGATCAT
GTAACTCGCCTTGATCGTTGGGAACCGGAGCTGAATGAAGCCATACCAAACGACGAGCGTGACACCACGA
TGCCTGTAGCAATGGCAACAACGTTGCGCAAACTATTAACTGGCGAACTACTTACTCTAGCTTCCCGGCA
ACAATTAATAGACTGGATGGAGGCGGATAAAGTTGCAGGACCACTTCTGCGCTCGGCCCTTCCGGCTGGC
TGGTTTATTGCTGATAAATCTGGAGCCGGTGAGCGTGGGTCTCGCGGTATCATTGCAGCACTGGGGCCAG
ATGGTAAGCCCTCCCGTATCGTAGTTATCTACACGACGGGGAGTCAGGCAACTATGGATGAACGAAATAG
ACAGATCGCTGAGATAGGTGCCTCACTGATTAAGCATTGGTAACTGTCAGACCAAGTTTACTCATATATA
CTTTAGATTGATTTAAAACTTCATTTTTAATTTAAAAGGATCTAGGTGAAGATCCTTTTTGATAATCTCA
TGACCAAAATCCCTTAACGTGAGTTTTCGTTCCACTGAGCGTCAGACCCCGTAGAAAAGATCAAAGGATC
TTCTTGAGATCCTTTTTTTCTGCGCGTAATCTGCTGCTTGCAAACAAAAAAACCACCGCTACCAGCGGTG
GTTTGTTTGCCGGATCAAGAGCTACCAACTCTTTTTCCGAAGGTAACTGGCTTCAGCAGAGCGCAGATAC
CAAATACTGTTCTTCTAGTGTAGCCGTAGTTAGGCCACCACTTCAAGAACTCTGTAGCACCGCCTACATA
CCTCGCTCTGCTAATCCTGTTACCAGTGGCTGCTGCCAGTGGCGATAAGTCGTGTCTTACCGGGTTGGAC
TCAAGACGATAGTTACCGGATAAGGCGCAGCGGTCGGGCTGAACGGGGGGTTCGTGCACACAGCCCAGCT
TGGAGCGAACGACCTACACCGAACTGAGATACCTACAGCGTGAGCTATGAGAAAGCGCCACGCTTCCCGA
AGGGAGAAAGGCGGACAGGTATCCGGTAAGCGGCAGGGTCGGAACAGGAGAGCGCACGAGGGAGCTTCCA
GGGGGAAACGCCTGGTATCTTTATAGTCCTGTCGGGTTTCGCCACCTCTGACTTGAGCGTCGATTTTTGT
GATGCTCGTCAGGGGGGCGGAGCCTATGGAAAAACGCCAGCAACGCGGCCTTTTTACGGTTCCTGGCCTT
TTGCTGGCCTTTTGCTCACATGT
